>Addgene plasmid #209935 | pSCALPS-mAgo2-EGFP | addgene full sequence | sequence record 419213 | Addgene NGS Result
CTGCCTCTGAGCTATTCCAGAAGTAGTGAGGAGGCTTTTTTGGAGGCCTAGGCTTTTGCAAAAAGCTCGC
GTTGACATTGATTATTGACTAGTTATTAATAGTAATCAATTACGGGGTCATTAGTTCATAGCCCATATAT
GGAGTTCCGCGTTACATAACTTACGGTAAATGGCCCGCCTGGCTGACCGCCCAACGACCCCCGCCCATTG
ACGTCAATAATGACGTATGTTCCCATAGTAACGCCAATAGGGACTTTCCATTGACGTCAATGGGTGGAGT
ATTTACGGTAAACTGCCCACTTGGCAGTACATCAAGTGTATCATATGCCAAGTACGCCCCCTATTGACGT
CAATGACGGTAAATGGCCCGCCTGGCATTATGCCCAGTACATGACCTTATGGGACTTTCCTACTTGGCAG
TACATCTACGTATTAGTCATCGCTATTACCATGGTGATGCGGTTTTGGCAGTACATCAATGGGCGTGGAT
AGCGGTTTGACTCACGGGGATTTCCAAGTCTCCACCCCATTGACGTCAATGGGAGTTTGTTTTGGCACCA
AAATCAACGGGACTTTCCAAAATGTCGTAACAACTCCGCCCCATTGACGCAAATGGGCGGTAGGCGTGTA
CGGTGGGAGGTCTATATAAGCAGCGCGTTTTGCCTGTACTGGGTCTCTCTGGTTAGACCAGATCTGAGCC
TGGGAGCTCTCTGGCTAACTAGGGAACCCACTGCTTAAGCCTCAATAAAGCTTGCCTTGAGTGCTTCAAG
TAGTGTGTGCCCGTCTGTTGTGTGACTCTGGTAACTAGAGATCCCTCAGACCCTTTTAGTCAGTGTGGAA
AATCTCTAGCAGTGGCGCCCGAACAGGGACTTGAAAGCGAAAGGGAAACCAGAGGAGCTCTCTCGACGCA
GGACTCGGCTTGCTGAAGCGCGCACGGCAAGAGGCGAGGGGCGGCGACTGGTGAGTACGCCAAAAATTTT
GACTAGCGGAGGCTAGAAGGAGAGAGATGGGTGCGAGAGCGTCAGTATTAAGCGGGGGAGAATTAGATCG
CGATGGGAAAAAATTCGGTTAAGGCCAGGGGGAAAGAAAAAATATAAATTAAAACATATAGTATGGGCAA
GCAGGGAGCTAGAACGATTCGCAGTTAATCCTGGCCTGTTAGAAACATCAGAAGGCTGTAGACAAATACT
GGGACAGCTACAACCATCCCTTCAGACAGGATCAGAAGAACTTAGATCATTATATAATACAGTAGCAACC
CTCTATTGTGTGCATCAAAGGATAGAGATAAAAGACACCAAGGAAGCTTTAGACAAGATAGAGGAAGAGC
AAAACAAAAGTAAGACCACCGCACAGCAAGCGGCCGGCCGCTGATCTTCAGACCTGGAGGAGGAGATATG
AGGGACAATTGGAGAAGTGAATTATATAAATATAAAGTAGTAAAAATTGAACCATTAGGAGTAGCACCCA
CCAAGGCAAAGAGAAGAGTGGTGCAGAGAGAAAAAAGAGCAGTGGGAATAGGAGCTTTGTTCCTTGGGTT
CTTGGGAGCAGCAGGAAGCACTATGGGCGCAGCGTCAATGACGCTGACGGTACAGGCCAGACAATTATTG
TCTGGTATAGTGCAGCAGCAGAACAATTTGCTGAGGGCTATTGAGGCGCAACAGCATCTGTTGCAACTCA
CAGTCTGGGGCATCAAGCAGCTCCAGGCAAGAATCCTGGCTGTGGAAAGATACCTAAAGGATCAACAGCT
CCTGGGGATTTGGGGTTGCTCTGGAAAACTCATTTGCACCACTGCTGTGCCTTGGAATGCTAGTTGGAGT
AATAAATCTCTGGAACAGATTTGGAATCACACGACCTGGATGGAGTGGGACAGAGAATTAACAATTACAC
AAGCTTAATACACTCCTTAATTGAAGAATCGCAAAACCAGCAAGAAAAGAATGAACAAGAATTATTGGAA
TTAGATAAATGGGCAAGTTTGTGGAATTGGTTTAACATAACAAATTGGCTGTGGTATATAAAATTATTCA
TAATGATAGTAGGAGGCTTGGTAGGTTTAAGAATAGTTTTTGCTGTACTTTCTATAGTGAATAGAGTTAG
GCAGGGATATTCACCATTATCGTTTCAGACCCACCTCCCAACCCCGAGGGGACCCGACAGGCCCGAAGGA
ATAGAAGAAGAAGGTGGAGAGAGAGACAGAGACAGATCCATTCGATTAGTGAACGGATCGGCACTGCGTG
CGCCAATTCTGCAGACAAATGGCAGTATTCATCCACAATTTTAAAAGAAAAGGGGGGATTGGGGGGTACA
GTGCAGGGGAAAGAATAGTAGACATAATAGCAACAGACATACAAACTAAAGAATTACAAAAACAAATTAC
AAAAATTCAAAATTTTCGGGTTTATTACAGGGACAGCAGAGATCCAGTTTGGTTAATTAACTGCAGCCCC
GATAAAATAAAAGATTTTATTTAGTCTCCAGAAAAAGGGGGGAATGAAAGACCCCACCTGTAGGTTTGGC
AAGCTAGCTGCAGTAACGCCATTTTGCAAGGCATGGAAAAATACCAAACCAAGAATAGAGAAGTTCAGAT
CAAGGGCGGGTACATGAAAATAGCTAACGTTGGGCCAAACAGGATATCTGCGGTGAGCAGTTTCGGCCCC
GGCCCGGGGCCAAGAACAGATGGTCACCGCAGTTTCGGCCCCGGCCCGAGGCCAAGAACAGATGGTCCCC
AGATATGGCCCAACCCTCAGCAGTTTCTTAAGACCCATCAGATGTTTCCAGGCTCCCCCAAGGACCTGAA
ATGACCCTGCGCCTTATTTGAATTAACCAATCAGCCTGCTTCTCGCTTCTGTTCGCGCGCTTCTGCTTCC
CGAGCTCTATAAAAGAGCTCACAACCCCTCACTCGGCGCGCCAGTCCTCCGACAGACTGAGTCGCCCGGG
GGTCTAGAGCCACCATGGATTACGATATCGATTACAAGGATGACGACGATAAGCCAACGACCGAAAACCT
GTATTTTCAGGGCGGCTCTGGTGGCAGCGGTTACTCGGGAGCCGGCCCCGTTCTTGCTTCTCCTGCTCCG
ACAACATCACCCATCCCAGGATATGCCTTCAAACCTCCACCTCGGCCGGACTTCGGCACCACCGGGAGAA
CAATCAAACTACAGGCCAATTTCTTTGAAATGGACATCCCCAAAATTGACATCTATCACTATGAATTGGA
CATCAAACCTGAGAAATGCCCTCGGAGAGTGAACAGGGAAATTGTGGAGCACATGGTCCAGCACTTTAAA
ACTCAGATCTTCGGGGACCGGAAGCCAGTGTTTGATGGAAGGAAGAATCTGTACACAGCAATGCCCCTTC
CGATCGGCAGGGACAAGGTGGAGCTGGAGGTCACGCTCCCGGGAGAAGGCAAAGATCGCATCTTTAAGGT
ATCCATCAAGTGGGTGTCGTGCGTGAGCCTGCAGGCGTTACACGATGCACTTTCGGGGCGGCTGCCCAGC
GTCCCCTTCGAGACGATCCAGGCCCTGGACGTTGTCATGAGGCACTTACCATCCATGAGGTACACCCCTG
TTGGCCGTTCCTTCTTCACTGCATCTGAAGGCTGTTCCAACCCTCTGGGTGGGGGCAGAGAAGTGTGGTT
TGGCTTCCATCAGTCCGTCCGACCTTCTCTTTGGAAAATGATGCTGAATATTGATGTATCGGCAACAGCG
TTTTACAAGGCACAGCCAGTGATCGAGTTTGTTTGTGAAGTTTTGGATTTTAAAAGTATTGAAGAACAAC
AAAAACCTCTGACAGATTCCCAAAGGGTAAAGTTTACCAAAGAAATCAAAGGTCTAAAGGTGGAGATAAC
GCACTGTGGTCAGATGAAGAGGAAGTACCGTGTCTGCAATGTGACCCGGCGGCCTGCCAGTCACCAAACG
TTCCCACTGCAGCAGGAGAGTGGGCAGACAGTGGAGTGTACAGTGGCCCAGTACTTCAAGGACAGGCACA
AGCTGGTTCTGCGCTACCCCCACCTCCCGTGTTTACAAGTCGGACAGGAGCAGAAACACACCTACCTTCC
TTTGGAGGTCTGTAACATAGTTGCTGGACAGAGATGTATAAAAAAATTAACAGACAATCAGACCTCAACC
ATGATCAGAGCAACTGCCAGGTCAGCACCTGATCGCCAAGAGGAGATCAGCAAACTGATGCGAAGTGCAA
GTTTCAATACAGACCCATATGTTCGTGAATTTGGAATCATGGTGAAAGATGAGATGACAGATGTGACTGG
GCGGGTTCTGCAGCCGCCCTCCATCCTCTACGGGGGCAGGAACAAAGCAATTGCCACCCCTGTCCAGGGT
GTGTGGGACATGCGAAAC
[405 nt withheld, positions 4359-4763]
AACAACATCCTGCTGCCACAGGGCAGGCCTCCAGTGTTCCAGCAACCTGTCATCTTCCTGGGAGCCGATG
TCACCCACCCACCAGCTGGGGATGGGAAGAAACCTTCTATTGCTGCCGTCGTGGGCAGCATGGACGCACA
CCCCAACCGCTACTGTGCCACCGTGCGCGTGCAGCAGCACCGACAGGAGATCATCCAGGACCTGGCTGCC
ATGGTACGAGAGTTGCTCATTCAGTTCTACAAGTCCACCCGCTTCAAGCCCACCCGCATCATCTTCTACC
GCGATGGCGTCTCCGAGGGCCAGTTCCAGCAGGTTCTCCACCATGAGCTCCTGGCCATCAGAGAGGCCTG
CATCAAGCTGGAGAAGGACTATCAGCCAGGAATCACGTTCATCGTGGTGCAGAAGCGGCACCACACACGC
CTCTTCTGCACAGACAAAAATGAGCGGGTTGGGAAGAGTGGGAACATTCCCGCAGGCACAACCGTGGACA
CGAAGATCACCCACCCCACTGAGTTTGACTTCTACCTGTGCAGTCACGCCGGCATCCAGGGGACAAGCCG
TCCTTCCCACTACCACGTGCTTTGGGATGACAATCGTTTTTCTTCTGATGAGCTGCAGATTCTGACCTAC
CAGCTGTGTCACACCTACGTGCGCTGCACACGCTCTGTGTCAATACCCGCGCCAGCTTACTATGCTCACC
TGGTGGCCTTCCGAGCCAGGTACCACCTGGTGGATAAAGAACATGACAGCGCTGAAGGAAGCCATACCTC
TGGGCAGAGCAACGGGCGAGATCACCAAGCGCTGGCCAAGGCGGTCCAGGTCCACCAGGACACACTGCGC
ACCATGTACTTTGCTTGAGCGGCCGCCCAGCACAGTGGCTCGAGCCGCGGGTTAACACGTTACTGGCCGA
AGCCGCTTGGAATAAGGCCGGTGTGCGTTTGTCTATATGTTATTTTCCACCATATTGCCGTCTTTTGGCA
ATGTGAGGGCCCGGAAACCTGGCCCTGTCTTCTTGACGAGCATTCCTAGGGGTCTTTCCCCTCTCGCCAA
AGGAATGCAAGGTCTGTTGAATGTCGTGAAGGAAGCAGTTCCTCTGGAAGCTTCTTGAAGACAAACAACG
TCTGTAGCGACCCTTTGCAGGCAGCGGAACCCCCCACCTGGCGACAGGTGCCTCTGCGGCCAAAAGCCAC
GTGTATAAGATACACCTGCAAAGGCGGCACAACCCCAGTGCCACGTTGTGAGTTGGATAGTTGTGGAAAG
AGTCAAATGGCTCTCCTCAAGCGTATTCAACAAGGGGCTGAAGGATGCCCAGAAGGTACCCCATTGTATG
GGATCTGATCTGGGGCCTCGGTGCACATGCTTTACATGTGTTTAGTCGAGGTTAAAAAAACGTCTAGGCC
CCCCGAACCACGGGGACGTGGTTTTCCTTTGAAAAACACGATGATAATATGGCCACAACCATGGTGAGCA
AGGGCGAGGAGCTGTTCACCGGGGTGGTGCCCATCCTGGTCGAGCTGGACGGCGACGTAAACGGCCACAA
GTTCAGCGTGTCTGGCGAGGGCGAGGGCGATGCCACCTACGGCAAGCTGACCCTGAAGTTCATCTGCACC
ACCGGCAAGCTGCCCGTGCCCTGGCCCACCCTCGTGACCACCCTGACCTACGGCGTGCAGTGCTTCAGCC
GCTACCCCGACCACATGAAGCAGCACGACTTCTTCAAGTCCGCCATGCCCGAAGGCTACGTCCAGGAGCG
CACCATCTTCTTCAAGGACGACGGCAACTACAAGACCCGCGCCGAGGTGAAGTTCGAGGGCGACACCCTG
GTGAACCGCATCGAGCTGAAGGGCATCGACTTCAAGGAGGACGGCAACATCCTGGGGCACAAGCTGGAGT
ACAACTACAACAGCCACAACGTCTATATCATGGCCGACAAGCAGAAGAACGGCATCAAGGCGAACTTCAA
GATCCGCCACAACATCGAGGACGGCAGCGTGCAGCTCGCCGACCACTACCAGCAGAACACCCCCATCGGC
GACGGCCCCGTGCTGCTGCCCGACAACCACTACCTGAGCACCCAGTCCGCCCTGAGCAAAGACCCCAACG
AGAAGCGCGATCACATGGTCCTGCTGGAGTTCGTGACCGCCGCCGGGATCACTCTCGGCATGGACGAGCT
GTACAAGTAAGAATTCTCGACCTTGACTGGCGGCGCGACCTTGAGGCCTGCGTTCGCCTCAGTTGCCCCC
TCTGTGCAATGGGGAGACGCGCCTCATCGCTTGACAACGGCCGAAGAGCCGCCGCGCTTCCGTCTCCCGC
GTGCGCGCGCCATGCTGCCCACCCCCGTTCCGCACTGACCCTCCCCCGTGCCCCGCGTCCCGTACTGCCG
CCCCGCCCCGAGTCCCATGCCGCAGCCACCGCGACGGAGCCCGCAGGCGGGAACCTGCCTCCGCGCGTTA
GCGCGCACGCGCGCCTCATGTGTCGTCCCCATCAGCGCCGGCTTCCGTCTATAGGCCAGATGCACTGTCA
CTCTGGCGAAGTCGCAGACCCGATTGGCCGGGACGGAGGCGCGAGACCGGGTTGCGGGCGGGGCCGAACG
TGGTATAAAAGGGGCGGGAGGCCAGGCTCGTGCCGTTTTGCAGACGCCACCGCCGAGGAAAACCGTGTAC
TATTAGCCACGCGTGCCGCCATGACCGAATACAAACCTACCGTGAGGCTGGCTACAAGAGATGATGTCCC
AAGGGCTGTGAGAACACTGGCCGCCGCTTTTGCCGATTACCCTGCCACACGCCACACTGTGGACCCAGAT
CGGCATATCGAGAGAGTGACTGAGCTGCAGGAACTGTTCCTGACCCGAGTGGGCCTGGACATTGGGAAGG
TCTGGGTCGCAGACGATGGAGCAGCTGTGGCTGTCTGGACCACACCAGAGAGCGTGGAAGCCGGAGCTGT
CTTTGCAGAGATCGGCCCTAGAATGGCAGAACTGAGCGGCTCCAGGCTGGCAGCACAGCAGCAGATGGAG
GGACTGCTGGCCCCACACAGGCCTAAGGAACCAGCATGGTTCCTGGCTACCGTGGGGGTCTCTCCTGACC
ATCAGGGCAAAGGACTGGGAAGTGCTGTGGTCCTGCCAGGAGTGGAGGCTGCAGAACGAGCTGGAGTCCC
TGCATTTCTGGAGACCTCTGCTCCACGAAACCTGCCCTTCTATGAACGGCTGGGCTTTACTGTGACCGCA
GATGTGGAGGTCCCCGAAGGACCTAGGACCTGGTGCATGACACGCAAACCCGGCGCCTGAGCGATCGCTA
ATCAACCTCTGGATTACAAAATTTGTGAAAGATTGACTGGTATTCTTAACTATGTTGCTCCTTTTACGCT
ATGTGGATACGCTGCTTTAATGCCTTTGTATCATGCTATTGCTTCCCGTATGGCTTTCATTTTCTCCTCC
TTGTATAAATCCTGGTTGCTGTCTCTTTATGAGGAGTTGTGGCCCGTTGTCAGGCAACGTGGCGTGGTGT
GCACTGTGTTTGCTGACGCAACCCCCACTGGTTGGGGCATTGCCACCACCTGTCAGCTCCTTTCCGGGAC
TTTCGCTTTCCCCCTCCCTATTGCCACGGCGGAACTCATCGCCGCCTGCCTTGCCCGCTGCTGGACAGGG
GCTCGGCTGTTGGGCACTGACAATTCCGTGGTGTTGTCGGGGAAGCTGACGTCCTTTCCATGGCTGCTCG
CCTGTGTTGCCACCTGGATTCTGCGCGGGACGTCCTTCTGCTACGTCCCTTCGGCCCTCAATCCAGCGGA
CCTTCCTTCCCGCGGCCTGCTGCCGGCTCTGCGGCCTCTTCCGCGTCTTCGCCTTCGCCCTCAGACGAGT
CGGATCTCCCTTTGGGCCGCCTCCCCGCTTAATCGCGTCGAGACCTAGAAAAACATGGAGCAATCACAAG
TAGCAATACAGCAGCTACCAATGCTGATTGTGCCTGGCTAGAAGCACAAGAGGAGGAGGAGGTGGGTTTT
CCAGTCACACCTCAGGTACCTTTAAGACCAATGACTTACAAGGCAGCTGTAGATCTTAGCCACTTTTTAA
AAGAAAAGGGGGGACTGGAAGGGCTAATTCACTCCCAACGAAGACAAGATATCCTTGATCTGTGGATCTA
CCACACACAAGGCTACTTCCCTGATTGGCAGAACTACACACCAGGGCCAGGGATCAGATATCCACTGACC
TTTGGATGGTGCTACAAGCTAGTACCAGTTGAGCAAGAGAAGGTAGAAGAAGCCAATGAAGGAGAGAACA
CCCGCTTGTTACACCCTGTGAGCCTGCATGGGATGGATGACCCGGAGAGAGAAGTATTAGAGTGGAGGTT
TGACAGCCGCCTAGCATTTCATCACATGGCCCGAGAGCTGCATCCGGACTGTACTGGGTCTCTCTGGTTA
GACCAGATCTGAGCCTGGGAGCTCTCTGGCTAACTAGGGAACCCACTGCTTAAGCCTCAATAAAGCTTGC
CTTGAGTGCTTCAAGTAGTGTGTGCCCGTCTGTTGTGTGACTCTGGTAACTAGAGATCCCTCAGACCCTT
TTAGTCAGTGTGGAAAATCTCTAGCAGGGCCCGTTTCATGTGAGCAAAAGGCCAGCAAAAGGCCAGGAAC
CGTAAAAAGGCCGCGTTGCTGGCGTTTTTCCATAGGCTCCGCCCCCCTGACGAGCATCACAAAAATCGAC
GCTCAAGTCAGAGGTGGCGAAACCCGACAGGACTATAAAGATACCAGGCGTTTCCCCCTGGAAGCTCCCT
CGTGCGCTCTCCTGTTCCGACCCTGCCGCTTACCGGATACCTGTCCGCCTTTCTCCCTTCGGGAAGCGTG
GCGCTTTCTCATAGCTCACGCTGTAGGTATCTCAGTTCGGTGTAGGTCGTTCGCTCCAAGCTGGGCTGTG
TGCACGAACCCCCCGTTCAGCCCGACCGCTGCGCCTTATCCGGTAACTATCGTCTTGAGTCCAACCCGGT
AAGACACGACTTATCGCCACTGGCAGCAGCCACTGGTAACAGGATTAGCAGAGCGAGGTATGTAGGCGGT
GCTACAGAGTTCTTGAAGTGGTGGCCTAACTACGGCTACACTAGAAGAACAGTATTTGGTATCTGCGCTC
TGCTGAAGCCAGTTACCTTCGGAAAAAGAGTTGGTAGCTCTTGATCCGGCAAACAAACCACCGCTGGTAG
CGGTGGTTTTTTTGTTTGCAAGCAGCAGATTACGCGCAGAAAAAAAGGATCTCAAGAAGATCCTTTGATC
TTTTCTACGGGGTCTGACGCTCAGTGGAACGAAAACTCACGTTAAGGGATTTTGGTCATGAGATTATCAA
AAAGGATCTTCACCTAGATCCTTTTAAATTAAAAATGAAGTTTTAAATCAATCTAAAGTATATATGAGTA
AACTTGGTCTGACAGTTACCAATGCTTAATCAGTGAGGCACCTATCTCAGCGATCTGTCTATTTCGTTCA
TCCATAGTTGCCTGACTCCCCGTCGTGTAGATAACTACGATACGGGAGGGCTTACCATCTGGCCCCAGTG
CTGCAATGATACCGCGAGACCCACGCTCACCGGCTCCAGATTTATCAGCAATAAACCAGCCAGCCGGAAG
GGCCGAGCGCAGAAGTGGTCCTGCAACTTTATCCGCCTCCATCCAGTCTATTAATTGTTGCCGGGAAGCT
AGAGTAAGTAGTTCGCCAGTTAATAGTTTGCGCAACGTTGTTGCCATTGCTACAGGCATCGTGGTGTCAC
GCTCGTCGTTTGGTATGGCTTCATTCAGCTCCGGTTCCCAACGATCAAGGCGAGTTACATGATCCCCCAT
GTTGTGCAAAAAAGCGGTTAGCTCCTTCGGTCCTCCGATCGTTGTCAGAAGTAAGTTGGCCGCAGTGTTA
TCACTCATGGTTATGGCAGCACTGCATAATTCTCTTACTGTCATGCCATCCGTAAGATGCTTTTCTGTGA
CTGGTGAGTACTCAACCAAGTCATTCTGAGAATAGTGTATGCGGCGACCGAGTTGCTCTTGCCCGGCGTC
AATACGGGATAATACCGCGCCACATAGCAGAACTTTAAAAGTGCTCATCATTGGAAAACGTTCTTCGGGG
CGAAAACTCTCAAGGATCTTACCGCTGTTGAGATCCAGTTCGATGTAACCCACTCGTGCACCCAACTGAT
CTTCAGCATCTTTTACTTTCACCAGCGTTTCTGGGTGAGCAAAAACAGGAAGGCAAAATGCCGCAAAAAA
GGGAATAAGGGCGACACGGAAATGTTGAATACTCATACTCTTCCTTTTTCAATATTATTGAAGCATTTAT
CAGGGTTATTGTCTCATGAGCGGATACATATTTGAATGTATTTAGAAAAATAAACAAATAGGGGTTCCGC
GCACATTTCCCCGAAAAGTGCCACCTGACGTCGACGGATCGGGAGATCTCCCGATCCCCTATGGTGCACT
CTCAGTACAATCTGCTCTGATGCCGCATAGTTAAGCCAGTATCTGCTCCCTGCTTGTGTGTTGGAGGTCG
CTGAGTAGTGCGCGAGCAAAATTTAAGCTACAACAAGGCAAGGCTTGACCGACAATTGCATGAAGAATCT
GCTTAGGGTTAGGCGTTTTGCGCTGCTTCGCGATGTACGGGCCAGATATACGCGCTGTGGAATGTGTGTC
AGTTAGGGTGTGGAAAGTCCCCAGGCTCCCCAGCAGGCAGAAGTATGCAAAGCATGCATCTCAATTAGTC
AGCAACCAGGTGTGGAAAGTCCCCAGGCTCCCCAGCAGGCAGAAGTATGCAAAGCATGCATCTCAATTAG
TCAGCAACCATAGTCCCGCCCCTAACTCCGCCCATCCCGCCCCTAACTCCGCCCAGTTCCGCCCATTCTC
CGCCCCATGGCTGACTAATTTTTTTTATTTATGCAGAGGCCGAGGCCGCCT
Features (pLannotate 1.2.2; 24 found; start..end, strand, type, name):
     74..453     +  enhancer       CMV enhancer: human cytomegalovirus immediate early enhancer
    454..653     +  promoter       CMV promoter: human cytomegalovirus (CMV) immediate early promoter
    671..851     +  LTR            5' LTR (truncated): truncated 5' long terminal repeat (LTR) from HIV-1
    898..1023    +  misc_feature   HIV-1 Ψ: packaging signal of human immunodeficiency virus type 1
   1007..1345    +  CDS            HIV-1 gag (fragment): gag protein from human immunodeficiency virus 1; gag
   1520..1753    +  misc_feature   RRE: The Rev response element (RRE) of HIV-1 allows for Rev-dependent mRNA export from the nucleus to the cytoplasm.
   1874..2116    +  CDS            env (fragment): ENV_HV2ST - Experimental evidence at protein level: Swiss-Prot protein existence level 1. The gp120-gp41 heterodimer allows rapid transcytosis of the virus through CD4 negative cells such as simple epithelial monolayers of the intestinal, rectal and endocervical epithelial barriers. Both gp120 and gp41 specifically recognize glycosphingolipids galactosyl- ceramide (GalCer) or 3' sulfo-galactosyl-ceramide (GalS) present in the lipid rafts structures of epithelial cells. Binding to these alternative receptors allows the rapid transcytosis of the virus through the epithelial cells. This transcyto
   2129..2229    +  CDS            Rev (fragment): human immunodeficiency virus 1 (HIV-1) Rev protein; rev; enhances nuclear export of unspliced and incompletely spliced viral mRNAs
   2279..2396    +  misc_feature   cPPT/CTS: central polypurine tract and central termination sequence of HIV-1
   2533..2940    +  promoter       SFFV promoter: spleen focus-forming virus long terminal repeat (LTR) promoter
   2967..2993    +  CDS            3xFLAG (fragment): three tandem FLAG® epitope tags
   3003..3023    +  CDS            TEV site: tobacco etch virus (TEV) protease recognition and cleavage site
   3042..5618    +  CDS            Ago2 (sequence partly withheld): AGO2_MOUSE - Also known as Eif2c2, Kiaa4215. Experimental evidence at protein level: Swiss-Prot protein existence level 1. Required for RNA-mediated gene silencing (RNAi) by the RNA- induced silencing complex (RISC). The 'minimal RISC' appears to include AGO2 bound to a short guide RNA such as a microRNA (miRNA) or short interfering RNA (siRNA). These guide RNAs direct RISC to complementary mRNAs that are targets for RISC-mediated gene silencing. The precise mechanism of gene silencing depends on the degree of complementarity between the miRNA or siRNA and its target. Binding of RISC to a perf
   5748..6210    +  misc_feature   IRES: internal ribosome entry site (IRES) of the encephalomyocarditis virus (EMCV)
   6224..6943    +  CDS            EGFP: the original enhanced GFP (Yang et al., 1996) mammalian codon-optimized
   7444..8040    +  CDS            pac: PUAC_STRAD - Protein predicted: Swiss-Prot protein existence level 4. Detoxification of puromycin. From Streptomyces alboniger.
   8053..8641    +  misc_feature   WPRE: woodchuck hepatitis virus posttranscriptional regulatory element
   8652..9152    +  CDS            nef (fragment): NEF_HV1LA - Experimental evidence at protein level: Swiss-Prot protein existence level 1. Extracellular Nef protein targets CD4(+) T-lymphocytes for apoptosis by interacting with CXCR4 surface receptors. From Human immunodeficiency virus type 1 group M subtype B (isolate Lai) (HIV-1).
   9159..9339    +  LTR            5' LTR (truncated): truncated 5' long terminal repeat (LTR) from HIV-1
   9410..9998    -  rep_origin     ori: high-copy-number ColE1/pMB1/pBR322/pUC origin of replication
  10169..11029   -  CDS            AmpR: β-lactamase; bla; confers resistance to ampicillin, carbenicillin, and related antibiotics
  11030..11134   -  promoter       AmpR promoter: bla
  11193..11245   -  misc_feature   bom (fragment): basis of mobility region from pBR322
  11407..62      +  promoter       SV40 promoter (across the origin): SV40 enhancer and early promoter
