[The description below was written by a language model from this plasmid's Addgene catalogue record and pLannotate feature annotations shown in this document.]
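Description:
pSCALPS-mAgo2-EGFP is an 11.7 kb HIV-1-based lentiviral transfer plasmid built on the pSCALPS backbone for expressing mouse Argonaute-2 (Ago2, also known as Eif2c2) in mammalian cells. In bacteria it is maintained through a high-copy ColE1/pUC-type origin and selected with ampicillin via β-lactamase. The viral genome is transcribed from a CMV enhancer/promoter fused to a truncated 5' LTR. It carries the usual cis-acting elements: the Ψ packaging signal with a gag fragment, the Rev response element for nuclear export of the unspliced genomic RNA, the cPPT/CTS that aids nuclear import, a WPRE to boost transcript stability and expression, and a downstream truncated LTR preceded by a nef fragment.

Within the provirus, the spleen focus-forming virus (SFFV) LTR promoter drives the Ago2 coding sequence. An N-terminal FLAG epitope (annotated as a partial 3xFLAG) and a TEV protease cleavage site precede Ago2, an arrangement that allows affinity capture of the protein and protease release from the tag. The catalogue entry says EGFP was added "in frame" with the insert, but the feature table places an EMCV IRES between Ago2 and EGFP. This suggests EGFP is translated separately from the same transcript as a reporter of transduced cells, not as a fusion. A puromycin N-acetyltransferase gene (pac) further downstream provides selection of stable integrants. No promoter or IRES is annotated in the gap before it, so how it is expressed is not stated.

The associated publication concerns RNA Bind-n-Seq analysis of microRNA-binding thermodynamics and kinetics. This is consistent with using the construct to make cell lines that produce tagged Ago2 for biochemical study, although the record states only lentiviral expression as its purpose.
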