Addgene plasmid #209935: pSCALPS-mAgo2-EGFP
Purpose: Lentiviral expression of mouse Argonaute-2 in mammalian cells
Depositing lab: Phillip Zamore. Depositing organization: University of Massachusetts, Worcester. Publication: Principles and pitfalls of high-throughput analysis of microRNA-binding thermodynamics and kinetics by RNA Bind-n-Seq. Jouravleva K, Vega-Badillo J, Zamore PD. Cell Rep Methods. 2022 Mar 18;2(3):100185. doi: 10.1016/j.crmeth.2022.100185. eCollection 2022 Mar 28. PubMed 35475222.
Backbone
  Vector backbone: pSCALPS
  Backbone size w/o insert (bp): 7743
  Total vector size (bp): 11674
  Modifications to backbone: EGFP added in frame of insert
  Vector type: Mammalian Expression, Lentiviral
  Selectable markers: Puromycin
Growth in bacteria
  Bacterial resistance: Ampicillin, 100 μg/mL
  Growth temperature: 37°C
  Growth strain: NEB Stable
  Copy number: High Copy
Gene/Insert
  Gene/Insert name: Ago2 (alt name: Eif2c2)
  Species: M. musculus (mouse)
  GenBank ID: NM_153178
  Entrez Gene: Ago2 (a.k.a. 1110029L17Rik, 2310051F07Rik, Eif2c2, Gerp95, Gm10365, mKIAA4215)
  Promoter: SFFV
  Tag / fusion protein: Flag (N terminal on insert)
  Cloning method: Unknown
  Sequencing primers: 5′ GAGGCCAAGAACAGATGGTCC; 3′ CAACGAGAAGCGCGATCACATG
Terms and licenses: Academic/Nonprofit Terms; Industry Terms: Not Available to Industry
How to cite: pSCALPS-mAgo2-EGFP was a gift from Phillip Zamore (Addgene plasmid # 209935 ; http://n2t.net/addgene:209935 ; RRID:Addgene_209935)
